>Addgene plasmid #87742 | pCA24N-p50-ligase | depositor full sequence | sequence record 171102 | pCA24N-p50-ligase sequence 7004 bps
CTAAGAAACCATTATTATCATGACATTAACCTATAAAAATAGGCGTATCACGAGGCCCTTTCGTCTTCAC
CTCGAGAAATCATAAAAAATTTATTTGCTTTGTGAGCGGATAACAATTATAATAGATTCAATTGTGAGCG
GATAACAATTTCACACAGAATTCATTAAAGAGGAGAAATTAACTATGAGAGGATCTCACCATCACCATCA
CCATACGGATCCGGCCCTGAGGGCCGCAGATGGCCCATACCTTCAAATATTAGAGCAACCTAAACAGAGA
GGATTTCGTTTCCGTTATGTATGTGAAGGCCCATCCCATGGTGGATTACCTGGTGCCTCTAGTGAAAAGA
ACAAGAAGTCTTACCCTCAGGTCAAAATCTGCAACTATGTGGGACCAGCAAAGGTTATTGTTCAGTTGGT
CACAAATGGAAAAAATATCCACCTGCATGCCCACAGCCTGGTGGGAAAACACTGTGAGGATGGGATCTGC
ACTGTAACTGCTGGACCCAAGGACATGGTGGTCGGCTTCGCAAACCTGGGTATACTTCATGTGACAAAGA
AAAAAGTATTTGAAACACTGGAAGCACGAATGACAGAGGCGTGTATAAGGGGCTATAATCCTGGACTCTT
GGTGCACCCTGACCTTGCCTATTTGCAAGCAGAAGGTGGAGGGGACCGGCAGCTGGGAGATCGGGAAAAA
GAGCTAATCCGCCAAGCAGCTCTGCAGCAGACCAAGGAGATGGACCTCAGCGTGGTGCGGCTCATGTTTA
CAGCTTTTCTTCCGGATAGCACTGGCAGCTTCACAAGGCGCCTGGAACCCGTGGTATCAGACGCCATCTA
TGACAGTAAAGCCCCCAATGCATCCAACTTGAAAATTGTAAGAATGGACAGGACAGCTGGATGTGTGACT
GGAGGGGAGGAAATTTATCTTCTTTGTGACAAAGTTCAGAAAGATGACATCCAGATTCGATTTTATGAAG
AGGAAGAAAATGGTGGAGTCTGGGAAGGATTTGGAGATTTTTCCCCCACAGATGTTCATAGACAATTTGC
CATTGTCTTCAAAACTCCAAAGTATAAAGATATTAATATTACAAAACCAGCCTCTGTGTTTGTCCAGCTT
CGGAGGAAATCTGACTTGGAAACCAGTGAACCAAAACCTTTCCTCTACTATCCTGAAATCAAAGATAAAG
AAGAAGTGCAGAGGAAACGTCAGAAGGGGAGCTCGGGCACTAGTGGCGGAGGCTCCGGCGGTGGCATTCT
TAAAATTCTGAACGAAATAGCATCTATTGGTTCAACTAAACAGAAGCAAGCAATTCTTGAAAAGAATAAA
GATAATGAATTGCTTAAACGAGTATATCGTCTGACTTATTCTCGTGGGTTACAGTATTATATCAAGAAAT
GGCCTAAACCTGGTATTGCTACCCAGAGTTTTGGAATGTTGACTCTTACCGATATGCTTGACTTCATTGA
ATTCACATTAGCTACTCGGAAATTGACTGGAAATGCAGCAATTGAGGAATTAACTGGATATATCACCGAT
GGTAAAAAAGATGATGTTGAAGTTTTGCGTCGAGTGATGATGCGAGACCTTGAATGTGGTGCTTCAGTAT
CTATTGCAAACAAAGTTTGGCCAGGTTTAATTCCTGAACAACCTCAAATGCTCGCAAGTTCTTATGATGA
AAAAGGCATTAATAAGAATATCAAATTTCCAGCCTTTGCTCAGTTAAAAGCTGATGGAGCTCGGTGTTTT
GCTGAAGTTAGAGGTGATGAATTAGATGATGTTCGTCTTTTATCACGAGCTGGTAATGAATATCTAGGAT
TAGATCTTCTTAAGGAAGAGTTAATTAAAATGACCGCTGAAGCCCGCCAGATTCATCCAGAAGGTGTGTT
GATTGATGGCGAATTGGTATACCATGAGCAAGTTAAAAAGGAGCCAGAAGGCCTAGATTTTCTTTTTGAT
GCTTATCCTGAAAACAGTAAAGCTAAAGAATTCGCCGAAGTTGCTGAATCACGTACTGCTTCTAATGGAA
TCGCCAATAAATCTTTAAAGGGAACCATTTCTGAAAAAGAAGCACAATGCATGAAGTTTCAGGTCTGGGA
TTATGTCCCGTTGGTAGAAATATACAGTCTTCCTGCATTTCGTTTGAAATATGATGTACGTTTTTCTAAA
CTAGAACAAATGACATCTGGATATGATAAAGTAATTTTAATTGAAAACCAGGTAGTAAATAACCTAGATG
AAGCTAAGGTAATTTATAAAAAGTATATTGACCAAGGTCTTGAAGGTATTATTCTCAAAAATATCGATGG
ATTATGGGAAAATGCTCGTTCAAAAAATCTTTATAAATTTAAAGAAGTAATTGATGTTGATTTAAAAATT
GTAGGAATTTATCCTCACCGTAAAGACCCTACTAAAGCGGGTGGATTTATTCTTGAGTCAGAGTGTGGAA
AAATTAAGGTAAATGCTGGTTCAGGCTTAAAAGATAAAGCCGGTGTAAAATCGCATGAACTTGACCGTAC
TCGCATTATGGAAAACCAAAATTATTATATTGGAAAAATTCTAGAGTGCGAATGCAACGGTTGGTTAAAA
TCTGATGGCCGCACTGATTACGTTAAATTATTTCTTCCGATTGCGATTCGTTTACGTGAAGATAAAACTA
AAGCTAATACATTCGAAGATGTATTTGGTGATTTTCATGAGGTAACTGGTCTATAAGGCCTATGCGGCCG
CTAAGGGTCGACCTGCAGCCAAGCTTAATTAGCTGAGCTTGGACTCCTGTTGATAGATCCAGTAATGACC
TCAGAACTCCATCTGGATTTGTTCAGAACGCTCGGTTGCCGCCGGGCGTTTTTTATTGGTGAGAATCCAA
GCTAGGGGAATTCATCGTGACTGACTGACGATCTGCCTCGCGCGTTTCGGTGATGACGGTGAAAACCTCT
GACACATGCAGCTCCCGGAGACGGTCACAGCTTGTCTGTAAGCGGATGCCGGGAGCAGACAAGCCCGTCA
GGGCGCGTCAGCGGGTGTTGGCGGGTGTCGGGGCGCAGCCATGACCCAGTCACGTAGCGATAGCGGAGTG
TATAATTCTTGAAGACGAAAGGGCCTCGTGATACGCCTATTTTTATAGGTTAATGTCATGATAATAATGG
TTTCTTAGAATCCTGATGTCCGGCGGTGCTTTTGCCGTTACGCACCACCCCGTCAGTAGCTGAACAGGAG
GGACAGCTGATAGAAACAGAAGCCACTGGAGCACCTCAAAAACACCATCATACACTAAATCAGTAAGTTG
GCAGCATCACCCGACGCACTTTGCGCCGAATAAATACCTGTGACGGAAGATCACTTCGCAGAATAAATAA
ATCCTGGTGTCCCTGTTGATACCGGGAAGCCCTGGGCCAACTTTTGGCGAAAATGAGACGTTGATCGGCA
CGTAAGAGGTTCCAACTTTCACCATAATGAAATAAGATCACTACCGGGCGTATTTTTTGAGTTATCGAGA
TTTTCAGGAGCTAAGGAAGCTAAAATGGAGAAAAAAATCACTGGATATACCACCGTTGATATATCCCAAT
GGCATCGTAAAGAACATTTTGAGGCATTTCAGTCAGTTGCTCAATGTACCTATAACCAGACCGTTCAGCT
GGATATTACGGCCTTTTTAAAGACCGTAAAGAAAAATAAGCACAAGTTTTATCCGGCCTTTATTCACATT
CTTGCCCGCCTGATGAATGCTCATCCGGAATTCCGTATGGCAATGAAAGACGGTGAGCTGGTGATATGGG
ATAGTGTTCACCCTTGTTACACCGTTTTCCATGAGCAAACTGAAACGTTTTCATCGCTCTGGAGTGAATA
CCACGACGATTTCCGGCAGTTTCTACACATATATTCGCAAGATGTGGCGTGTTACGGTGAAAACCTGGCC
TATTTCCCTAAAGGGTTTATTGAGAATATGTTTTTCGTCTCAGCCAATCCCTGGGTGAGTTTCACCAGTT
TTGATTTAAACGTGGCCAATATGGACAACTTCTTCGCCCCCGTTTTCACCATGGGCAAATATTATACGCA
AGGCGACAAGGTGCTGATGCCGCTGGCGATTCAGGTTCATCATGCCGTCTGTGATGGCTTCCATGTCGGC
AGAATGCTTAATGAATTACAACAGTACTGCGATGAGTGGCAGGGCGGGGCGTAATTTTTTTAAGGCAGTT
ATTGGTGCCCTTAAACGCCTGGTGCTACGCCTGAATAAGTGATAATAAGCGGATGAATGGCAGAAATTCG
AAAGCAAATTCGACCCGGTCGTCGGTTCAGGGCAGGGTCGTTAAATAGCCGCTTATGTCTATTGCTGGTT
TACCGGTTTATTGACTACCGGAAGCAGTGTGACCGTGTGCTTCTCAAATGCCTGAGGCCAGTTTGCTCAG
GCTCTCCCCGTGGAGGTAATAATTGACGATATGATCATTTATTCTGCCTCCCAGAGCCTGATAAAAACGG
TTAGGATCGGAGTCAGGCAACTATGGATGAACGAAATAGACAGATCGCTGAGATAGGTGCCTCACTGATT
AAGCATTGGTAACTGTCAGACCAAGTTTACTCATATATACTTTAGATTGATTTAAAACTTCATTTTTAAT
TTAAAAGGATCTAGGTGAAGATCCTTTTTGATAATCTCATGACCAAAATCCCTTAACGTGAGTTTTCGTT
CCACTGAGCGTCAGACCCCGTAGAAAAGATCAAAGGATCTTCTTGAGATCCTTTTTTTCTGCGCGTAATC
TGCTGCTTGCAAACAAAAAAACCACCGCTACCAGCGGTGGTTTGTTTGCCGGATCAAGAGCTACCAACTC
TTTTTCCGAAGGTAACTGGCTTCAGCAGAGCGCAGATACCAAATACTGTCCTTCTAGTGTAGCCGTAGTT
AGGCCACCACTTCAAGAACTCTGTAGCACCGCCTACATACCTCGCTCTGCTAATCCTGTTACCAGTGGCT
GCTGCCAGTGGCGATAAGTCGTGTCTTACCGGGTTGGACTCAAGACGATAGTTACCGGATAAGGCGCAGC
GGTCGGGCTGAACGGGGGGTTCGTGCACACAGCCCAGCTTGGAGCGAACGACCTACACCGAACTGAGATA
CCTACAGCGTGAGCTATGAGAAAGCGCCACGCTTCCCGAAGGGAGAAAGGCGGACAGGTATCCGGTAAGC
GGCAGGGTCGGAACAGGAGAGCGCACGAGGGAGCTTCCAGGGGGAAACGCCTGGTATCTTTATAGTCCTG
TCGGGTTTCGCCACCTCTGACTTGAGCGTCGATTTTTGTGATGCTCGTCAGGGGGGCGGAGCCTATGGAA
AAACGCCAGCAACGCGGCCTTTTTACGGTTCCTGGCCTTTTGCTGGCCTTTTGCTCACATGTTCTTTCCT
GCGTTATCCCCTGATTCTGTGGATAACCGTATTACCGCCTTTGAGTGAGCTGATACCGCTCGCCGCAGCC
GAACGACCGAGCGCAGCGAGTCAGTGAGCGAGGAAGCGGAAGAGCGCCTGATGCGGTATTTTCTCCTTAC
GCATCTGTGCGGTATTTCACACCGCATAAATTCCGACACCATCGAATGGTGCAAAACCTTTCGCGGTATG
GCATGATAGCGCCCGGAAGAGAGTCAATTCAGGGTGGTGAATGTGAAACCAGTAACGTTATACGATGTCG
CAGAGTATGCCGGTGTCTCTTATCAGACCGTTTCCCGCGTGGTGAACCAGGCCAGCCACGTTTCTGCGAA
AACGCGGGAAAAAGTGGAAGCGGCGATGGCGGAGCTGAATTACATTCCCAACCGCGTGGCACAACAACTG
GCGGGCAAACAGTCGTTGCTGATTGGCGTTGCCACCTCCAGTCTGGCCCTGCACGCGCCGTCGCAAATTG
TCGCGGCGATTAAATCTCGCGCCGATCAACTGGGTGCCAGCGTGGTGGTGTCGATGGTAGAACGAAGCGG
CGTCGAAGCCTGTAAAGCGGCGGTGCACAATCTTCTCGCGCAACGCGTCAGTGGGCTGATCATTAACTAT
CCGCTGGATGACCAGGATGCCATTGCTGTGGAAGCTGCCTGCACTAATGTTCCGGCGTTATTTCTTGATG
TCTCTGACCAGACACCCATCAACAGTATTATTTTCTCCCATGAAGACGGTACGCGACTGGGCGTGGAGCA
TCTGGTCGCATTGGGTCACCAGCAAATCGCGCTGTTAGCGGGCCCATTAAGTTCTGTCTCGGCGCGTCTG
CGTCTGGCTGGCTGGCATAAATATCTCACTCGCAATCAAATTCAGCCGATAGCGGAACGGGAAGGCGACT
GGAGTGCCATGTCCGGTTTTCAACAAACCATGCAAATGCTGAATGAGGGCATCGTTCCCACTGCGATGCT
GGTTGCCAACGATCAGATGGCGCTGGGCGCAATGCGCGCCATTACCGAGTCCGGGCTGCGCGTTGGTGCG
GATATCTCGGTAGTGGGATACGACGATACCGAAGACAGCTCATGTTATATCCCGCCGTTAACCACCATCA
AACAGGATTTTCGCCTGCTGGGGCAAACCAGCGTGGACCGCTTGCTGCAACTCTCTCAGGGCCAGGCGGT
GAAGGGCAATCAGCTGTTGCCCGTCTCACTGGTGAAAAGAAAAACCACCCTGGCGCCCAATACGCAAACC
GCCTCTCCCCGCGCGTTGGCCGATTCATTAATGCAGCTGGCACGACAGGTTTCCCGACTGGAAAGCGGGC
AGTGAGCGCAACGCAATTAATGTGAGTTAGCTCACTCATTAGGCACCCCAGGCTTTACACTTTATGCTTC
CGGCTCGTATGTTGTGTGGAATTGTGAGCGGATAACAATTTCACACAGGAAACAGCTATGACCATGATTA
CGGATTCACTGGCCGTCGTTTTACAACGTCGTGACTGGGAAAACCCTGGCGTTACCCAACTTAATCGCCT
TGCAGCACATCCCCCTTTCGCCAGCTGGCGTAATAGCGAAGAGGCCCGCACCGATCGCCCTTCCCAACAG
TTGC
Features (pLannotate 1.2.2; 20 found; start..end, strand, type, name):
     80..124     +  promoter       T5 promoter: bacteriophage T5 promoter for E. coli RNA polymerase, with embedded lac operator
    132..148     +  protein_bind   lac operator: The lac repressor binds to the lac operator to inhibit transcription in E. coli. This inhibition can be relieved by adding lactose or isopropyl-β-D-thiogalactopyranoside (IPTG). lac repressor encoded by lacI
    197..214     +  CDS            6xHis: 6xHis affinity tag
    239..1246    +  CDS            NFKB1 (fragment): NFKB1_HUMAN - Experimental evidence at protein level: Swiss-Prot protein existence level 1. NF-kappa-B is a pleiotropic transcription factor present in almost all cell types and is the endpoint of a series of signal transduction events that are initiated by a vast array of stimuli related to many biological processes such as inflammation, immunity, differentiation, cell growth, tumorigenesis and apoptosis. NF-kappa-B is a homo- or heterodimeric complex formed by the Rel-like domain- containing proteins RELA/p65, RELB, NFKB1/p105, NFKB1/p50, REL and NFKB2/p52 and the heterodimeric p65-p50 compl
   1256..2713    +  CDS            30: DNLI_BPT4 - Experimental evidence at protein level: Swiss-Prot protein existence level 1. DNA ligase, which is expressed in the early stage of lytic development, has been implicated in T4 DNA synthesis and genetic recombination. It may also play a role in T4 DNA repair. From Enterobacteria phage T4 (Bacteriophage T4).
   2772..2866    +  terminator     lambda t0 terminator: transcription terminator from phage lambda
   2903..2942    +  CDS            rop (fragment): Rop protein, which maintains plasmids at low copy number; rop
   3044..3084    +  misc_feature   bom (fragment): basis of mobility region from pBR322
   3163..3301    -  mobile_element IS1 (fragment): prokaryotic transposable element IS1
   3422..3524    +  promoter       cat promoter: promoter of the E. coli cat gene encoding chloramphenicol acetyltransferase
   3525..4184    +  CDS            CmR: chloramphenicol acetyltransferase; cat; confers resistance to chloramphenicol
   4489..4561    +  CDS            bla(M) (fragment): β-lactamase lacking the signal sequence; bla(M); allows cytosolic expression of β-lactamase
   4733..5321    +  rep_origin     ori: high-copy-number ColE1/pMB1/pBR322/pUC origin of replication
   5507..5558    -  misc_feature   bom (fragment): basis of mobility region from pBR322
   5565..5642    +  promoter       lacIq promoter: lacI (mutant); In the lacIq allele, a single base change in the promoter boosts expression of the lacI gene about 10-fold.
   5643..6725    +  CDS            lacI: lac repressor; lacI; The lac repressor binds to the lac operator to inhibit transcription in E. coli. This inhibition can be relieved by adding lactose or isopropyl-β-D-thiogalactopyranoside (IPTG).
   6738..6759    +  protein_bind   CAP binding site: CAP binding activates transcription in the presence of cAMP. E. coli catabolite activator protein
   6774..6804    +  promoter       lac promoter: promoter for the E. coli lac operon
   6812..6828    +  protein_bind   lac operator: The lac repressor binds to the lac operator to inhibit transcription in E. coli. This inhibition can be relieved by adding lactose or isopropyl-β-D-thiogalactopyranoside (IPTG). lac repressor encoded by lacI
   6848..7004    +  CDS            lacZα (fragment): LacZα fragment of β-galactosidase; lacZ fragment
