>Addgene plasmid #87742 | pCA24N-p50-ligase | addgene full sequence | sequence record 174174 | Addgene NGS Result
CTAAGAAACCATTATTATCATGACATTAACCTATAAAAATAGGCGTATCACGAGGCCCTTTCGTCTTCAC
CTCGAGAAATCATAAAAAATTTATTTGCTTTGTGAGCGGATAACAATTATAATAGATTCAATTGTGAGCG
GATAACAATTTCACACAGAATTCATTAAAGAGGAGAAATTAACTATGAGAGGATCTCACCATCACCATCA
CCATACGGATCCGGCCCTGAGGGCCGCAGATGGCCCATACCTTCAAATATTAGAGCAACCTAAACAGAGA
GGATTTCGTTTCCGTTATGTATGTGAAGGCCCATCCCATGGTGGATTACCTGGTGCCTCTAGTGAAAAGA
ACAAGAAGTCTTACCCTCAGGTCAAAATCTGCAACTATGTGGGACCAGCAAAGGTTATTGTTCAGTTGGT
CACAAATGGAAAAAATATCCACCTGCATGCCCACAGCCTGGTGGGAAAACACTGTGAGGATGGGATCTGC
ACTGTAACTGCTGGACCCAAGGACATGGTGGTCGGCTTCGCAAACCTGGGTATACTTCATGTGACAAAGA
AAAAAGTATTTGAAACACTGGAAGCACGAATGACAGAGGCGTGTATAAGGGGCTATAATCCTGGACTCTT
GGTGCACCCTGACCTTGCCTATTTGCAAGCAGAAGGTGGAGGGGACCGGCAGCTGGGAGATCGGGAAAAA
GAGCTAATCCGCCAAGCAGCTCTGCAGCAGACCAAGGAGATGGACCTCAGCGTGGTGCGGCTCATGTTTA
CAGCTTTTCTTCCGGATAGCACTGGCAGCTTCACAAGGCGCCTGGAACCCGTGGTATCAGACGCCATCTA
TGACAGTAAAGCCCCCAATGCATCCAACTTGAAAATTGTAAGAATGGACAGGACAGCTGGATGTGTGACT
GGAGGGGAGGAAATTTATCTTCTTTGTGACAAAGTTCAGAAAGATGACATCCAGATTCGATTTTATGAAG
AGGAAGAAAATGGTGGAGTCTGGGAAGGATTTGGAGATTTTTCCCCCACAGATGTTCATAGACAATTTGC
CATTGTCTTCAAAACTCCAAAGTATAAAGATATTAATATTACAAAACCAGCCTCTGTGTTTGTCCAGCTT
CGGAGGAAATCTGACTTGGAAACCAGTGAACCAAAACCTTTCCTCTACTATCCTGAAATCAAAGATAAAG
AAGAAGTGCAGAGGAAACGTCAGAAGGGGAGCTCGGGCACTAGTGGCGGAGGCTCCGGCGGTGGCATTCT
TAAAATTCTGAACGAAATAGCATCTATTGGTTCAACTAAACAGAAGCAAGCAATTCTTGAAAAGAATAAA
GATAATGAATTGCTTAAACGAGTATATCGTCTGACTTATTCTCGTGGGTTACAGTATTATATCAAGAAAT
GGCCTAAACCTGGTATTGCTACCCAGAGTTTTGGAATGTTGACTCTTACCGATATGCTTGACTTCATTGA
ATTCACATTAGCTACTCGGAAATTGACTGGAAATGCAGCAATTGAGGAATTAACTGGATATATCACCGAT
GGTAAAAAAGATGATGTTGAAGTTTTGCGTCGAGTGATGATGCGAGACCTTGAATGTGGTGCTTCAGTAT
CTATTGCAAACAAAGTTTGGCCAGGTTTAATTCCTGAACAACCTCAAATGCTCGCAAGTTCTTATGATGA
AAAAGGCATTAATAAGAATATCAAATTTCCAGCCTTTGCTCAGTTAAAAGCTGATGGAGCTCGGTGTTTT
GCTGAAGTTAGAGGTGATGAATTAGATGATGTTCGTCTTTTATCACGAGCTGGTAATGAATATCTAGGAT
TAGATCTTCTTAAGGAAGAGTTAATTAAAATGACCGCTGAAGCCCGCCAGATTCATCCAGAAGGTGTGTT
GATTGATGGCGAATTGGTATACCATGAGCAAGTTAAAAAGGAGCCAGAAGGCCTAGATTTTCTTTTTGAT
GCTTATCCTGAAAACAGTAAAGCTAAAGAATTCGCCGAAGTTGCTGAATCACGTACTGCTTCTAATGGAA
TCGCCAATAAATCTTTAAAGGGAACCATTTCTGAAAAAGAAGCACAATGCATGAAGTTTCAGGTCTGGGA
TTATGTCCCGTTGGTAGAAATATACAGTCTTCCTGCATTTCGTTTGAAATATGATGTACGTTTTTCTAAA
CTAGAACAAATGACATCTGGATATGATAAAGTAATTTTAATTGAAAACCAGGTAGTAAATAACCTAGATG
AAGCTAAGGTAATTTATAAAAAGTATATTGACCAAGGTCTTGAAGGTATTATTCTCAAAAATATCGATGG
ATTATGGGAAAATGCTCGTTCAAAAAATCTTTATAAATTTAAAGAAGTAATTGATGTTGATTTAAAAATT
GTAGGAATTTATCCTCACCGTAAAGACCCTACTAAAGCGGGTGGATTTATTCTTGAGTCAGAGTGTGGAA
AAATTAAGGTAAATGCTGGTTCAGGCTTAAAAGATAAAGCCGGTGTAAAATCGCATGAACTTGACCGTAC
TCGCATTATGGAAAACCAAAATTATTATATTGGAAAAATTCTAGAGTGCGAATGCAACGGTTGGTTAAAA
TCTGATGGCCGCACTGATTACGTTAAATTATTTCTTCCGATTGCGATTCGTTTACGTGAAGATAAAACTA
AAGCTAATACATTCGAAGATGTATTTGGTGATTTTCATGAGGTAACTGGTCTATAAGGCCTATGCGGCCG
CTAAGGGTCGACCTGCAGCCAAGCTTAATTAGCTGAGCTTGGACTCCTGTTGATAGATCCAGTAATGACC
TCAGAACTCCATCTGGATTTGTTCAGAACGCTCGGTTGCCGCCGGGCGTTTTTTATTGGTGAGAATCCAA
GCTAGGGGAATTCATCGTGACTGACTGACGATCTGCCTCGCGCGTTTCGGTGATGACGGTGAAAACCTCT
GACACATGCAGCTCCCGGAGACGGTCACAGCTTGTCTGTAAGCGGATGCCGGGAGCAGACAAGCCCGTCA
GGGCGCGTCAGCGGGTGTTGGCGGGTGTCGGGGCGCAGCCATGACCCAGTCACGTAGCGATAGCGGAGTG
TATAATTCTTGAAGACGAAAGGGCCTCGTGATACGCCTATTTTTATAGGTTAATGTCATGATAATAATAG
TTTCTTAGAATCCTGATGTCCGGCGGTGCTTTTGCCGTTACGCACCACCCCGTCAGTAGCTGAACAGGAG
GGACAGCTGATAGAAACAGAAGCCACTGGAGCACCTCAAAAACACCATCATACACTAAATCAGTAAGTTG
GCAGCATCACCCGACGCACTTTGCGCCGAATAAATACCTGTGACGGAAGATCACTTCGCAGAATAAATAA
ATCCTGGTGTCCCTGTTGATACCGGGAAGCCCTGGGCCAACTTTTGGCGAAAATGAGACGTTGATCGGCA
CGTAAGAGGTTCCAACTTTCACCATAATGAAATAAGATCACTACCGGGCGTATTTTTTGAGTTATCGAGA
TTTTCAGGAGCTAAGGAAGCTAAAATGGAGAAAAAAATCACTGGATATACCACCGTTGATATATCCCAAT
GGCATCGTAAAGAACATTTTGAGGCATTTCAGTCAGTTGCTCAATGTACCTATAACCAGACCGTTCAGCT
GGATATTACGGCCTTTTTAAAGACCGTAAAGAAAAATAAGCACAAGTTTTATCCGGCCTTTATTCACATT
CTTGCCCGCCTGATGAATGCTCATCCGGAATTCCGTATGGCAATGAAAGACGGTGAGCTGGTGATATGGG
ATAGTGTTCACCCTTGTTATACCGTTTTCCATGAGCAAACTGAAACGTTTTCATCGCTCTGGAGTGAATA
CCACGACGATTTCCGGCAGTTTCTACACATATATTCGCAAGATGTGGCGTGTTACGGTGAGAACCTGGCC
TATTTCCCTAAAGGGTTTATTGAGAATATGTTTTTCGTCTCAGCCAATCCCTGGGTGAGTTTCACCAGTT
TTGATTTAAACGTGGCCAATATGGACAACTTCTTCGCCCCCGTTTTCACCATGGGCAAATATTATACGCA
AGGCGACAAGGTGCTGATGCCGCTGGCGATTCAGGTTCATCATGCCGTTTGTGATGGCTTCCATGTCGGC
AGAATGCTTAATGAATTACAACAGTACTGCGATGAGTGGCAGGGCGGGGCGTAATTTTTTTAAGGCAGTT
ATTGGTGCCCTTAAACGCCTGGTTGCTACGCCTGAATAAGTGATAATAAGCGGATGAATGGCAGAAATTC
GAAAGCAAATTCGACCCGGTCGTCGGTTCAGGGCAGGGTCGTTAAATAGCCGCTTATGTCTATTGCTGGT
TTACCGGTTTATTGACTACCGGAAGCAGTGTGACCGTGTGCTTCTCAAATGCCTGAGGCCAGTTTGCTCA
GGCTCTCCCCGTGGAGGTAATAATTGACGATATGATCATTTATTCTGCCTCCCAGAGCCTGATAAAAACG
GTTACCGGATCGAGTCAGGCAACTATGGATGAACGAAATAGACAGATCGCTGAGATAGGTGCCTCACTGA
TTAAGCATTGGTAACTGTCAGACCAAGTTTACTCATATATACTTTAGATTGATTTAAAACTTCATTTTTA
ATTTAAAAGGATCTAGGTGAAGATCCTTTTTGATAATCTCATGACCAAAATCCCTTAACGTGAGTTTTCG
TTCCACTGAGCGTCAGACCCCGTAGAAAAGATCAAAGGATCTTCTTGAGATCCTTTTTTTCTGCGCGTAA
TCTGCTGCTTGCAAACAAAAAAACCACCGCTACCAGCGGTGGTTTGTTTGCCGGATCAAGAGCTACCAAC
TCTTTTTCCGAAGGTAACTGGCTTCAGCAGAGCGCAGATACCAAATACTGTCCTTCTAGTGTAGCCGTAG
TTAGGCCACCACTTCAAGAACTCTGTAGCACCGCCTACATACCTCGCTCTGCTAATCCTGTTACCAGTGG
CTGCTGCCAGTGGCGATAAGTCGTGTCTTACCGGGTTGGACTCAAGACGATAGTTACCGGATAAGGCGCA
GCGGTCGGGCTGAACGGGGGGTTCGTGCACACAGCCCAGCTTGGAGCGAACGACCTACACCGAACTGAGA
TACCTACAGCGTGAGCTATGAGAAAGCGCCACGCTTCCCGAAGGGAGAAAGGCGGACAGGTATCCGGTAA
GCGGCAGGGTCGGAACAGGAGAGCGCACGAGGGAGCTTCCAGGGGGAAACGCCTGGTATCTTTATAGTCC
TGTCGGGTTTCGCCACCTCTGACTTGAGCGTCGATTTTTGTGATGCTCGTCAGGGGGGCGGAGCCTATGG
AAAAACGCCAGCAACGCGGCCTTTTTACGGTTCCTGGCCTTTTGCTGGCCTTTTGCTCACATGTTCTTTC
CTGCGTTATCCCCTGATTCTGTGGATAACCGTATTACCGCCTTTGAGTGAGCTGATACCGCTCGCCGCAG
CCGAACGACCGAGCGCAGCGAGTCAGTGAGCGAGGAAGCGGAAGAGCGCCTGATGCGGTATTTTCTCCTT
ACGCATCTGTGCGGTATTTCACACCGCATAAATTCCGACACCATCGAATGGCGCAAAACCTTTCGCGGTA
TGGCATGATAGCGCCCGGAAGAGAGTCAATTCAGGGTGGTGAATGTGAAACCAGTAACGTTATACGATGT
CGCAGAGTATGCCGGTGTCTCTTATCAGACCGTTTCCCGCGTGGTGAACCAGGCCAGCCACGTTTCTGCG
AAAACGCGGGAAAAAGTGGAAGCGGCGATGGCGGAGCTGAATTACATTCCCAACCGCGTGGCACAACAAC
TGGCGGGCAAACAGTCGTTGCTGATTGGCGTTGCCACCTCCAGTCTGGCCCTGCACGCGCCGTCGCAAAT
TGTCGCGGCGATTAAATCTCGCGCCGATCAACTGGGTGCCAGCGTGGTGGTGTCGATGGTAGAACGAAGC
GGCGTCGAAGCCTGTAAAGCGGCGGTGCACAATCTTCTCGCGCAACGCGTCAGTGGGCTGATCATTAACT
ATCCGCTGGATGACCAGGATGCCATTGCTGTGGAAGCTGCCTGCACTAATGTTCCGGCGTTATTTCTTGA
TGTCTCTGACCAGACACCCATCAACAGTATTATTTTCTCCCATGAAGACGGTACGCGACTGGGCGTGGAG
CATCTGGTCGCATTGGGTCACCAGCAAATCGCGCTGTTAGCGGGCCCATTAAGTTCTGTCTCGGCGCGTC
TGCGTCTGGCTGGCTGGCATAAATATCTCACTCGCAATCAAATTCAGCCGATAGCGGAACGGGAAGGCGA
CTGGAGTGCCATGTCCGGTTTTCAACAAACCATGCAAATGCTGAATGAGGGCATCGTTCCCACTGCGATG
CTGGTTGCCAACGATCAGATGGCGCTGGGCGCAATGCGCGCCATTACCGAGTCCGGGCTGCGCGTTGGTG
CGGATATCTCGGTAGTGGGATACGACGATACCGAAGACAGCTCATGTTATATCCCGCCGTTAACCACCAT
CAAACAGGATTTTCGCCTGCTGGGGCAAACCAGCGTGGACCGCTTGCTGCAACTCTCTCAGGGCCAGGCG
GTGAAGGGCAATCAGCTGTTGCCCGTCTCACTGGTGAAAAGAAAAACCACCCTGGCGCCCAATACGCAAA
CCGCCTCTCCCCGCGCGTTGGCCGATTCATTAATGCAGCTGGCACGACAGGTTTCCCGACTGGAAAGCGG
GCAGTGAGCGCAACGCAATTAATGTAAGTTAGCTCACTCATTAGGCACCCCAGGCTTTACACTTTATGCT
TCCGGCTCGTATGTTGTGTGGAATTGTGAGCGGATAACAATTTCACACAGGAAACAGCTATGACCATGAT
TACGGATTCACTGGCCGTCGTTTTACAACGTCGTGACTGGGAAAACCCTGGCGTTACCCAACTTAATCGC
CTTGCAGCACATCCCCCTTTCGCCAGCTGGCGTAATAGCGAAGAGGCCCGCACCGATCGCCCTTCCCAAC
AGTTGC
Features (pLannotate 1.2.2; 20 found; start..end, strand, type, name):
     80..124     +  promoter       T5 promoter: bacteriophage T5 promoter for E. coli RNA polymerase, with embedded lac operator
    132..148     +  protein_bind   lac operator: The lac repressor binds to the lac operator to inhibit transcription in E. coli. This inhibition can be relieved by adding lactose or isopropyl-β-D-thiogalactopyranoside (IPTG). lac repressor encoded by lacI
    197..214     +  CDS            6xHis: 6xHis affinity tag
    239..1246    +  CDS            NFKB1 (fragment): NFKB1_HUMAN - Experimental evidence at protein level: Swiss-Prot protein existence level 1. NF-kappa-B is a pleiotropic transcription factor present in almost all cell types and is the endpoint of a series of signal transduction events that are initiated by a vast array of stimuli related to many biological processes such as inflammation, immunity, differentiation, cell growth, tumorigenesis and apoptosis. NF-kappa-B is a homo- or heterodimeric complex formed by the Rel-like domain- containing proteins RELA/p65, RELB, NFKB1/p105, NFKB1/p50, REL and NFKB2/p52 and the heterodimeric p65-p50 compl
   1256..2713    +  CDS            30: DNLI_BPT4 - Experimental evidence at protein level: Swiss-Prot protein existence level 1. DNA ligase, which is expressed in the early stage of lytic development, has been implicated in T4 DNA synthesis and genetic recombination. It may also play a role in T4 DNA repair. From Enterobacteria phage T4 (Bacteriophage T4).
   2772..2866    +  terminator     lambda t0 terminator: transcription terminator from phage lambda
   2903..2942    +  CDS            rop (fragment): Rop protein, which maintains plasmids at low copy number; rop
   3044..3084    +  misc_feature   bom (fragment): basis of mobility region from pBR322
   3163..3301    -  mobile_element IS1 (fragment): prokaryotic transposable element IS1
   3422..3524    +  promoter       cat promoter: promoter of the E. coli cat gene encoding chloramphenicol acetyltransferase
   3525..4181    +  CDS            cat: CAT_ECOLX - Experimental evidence at protein level: Swiss-Prot protein existence level 1. This enzyme is an effector of chloramphenicol resistance in bacteria. From Escherichia coli. This protein is used as a marker in many commonly used cloning vectors, such as pACYC184.
   4492..4563    +  CDS            bla(M) (fragment): β-lactamase lacking the signal sequence; bla(M); allows cytosolic expression of β-lactamase
   4735..5323    +  rep_origin     ori: high-copy-number ColE1/pMB1/pBR322/pUC origin of replication
   5509..5560    -  misc_feature   bom (fragment): basis of mobility region from pBR322
   5567..5644    +  promoter       lacI promoter: lacI
   5645..6727    +  CDS            lacI: lac repressor; lacI; The lac repressor binds to the lac operator to inhibit transcription in E. coli. This inhibition can be relieved by adding lactose or isopropyl-β-D-thiogalactopyranoside (IPTG).
   6740..6761    +  protein_bind   CAP binding site: CAP binding activates transcription in the presence of cAMP. E. coli catabolite activator protein
   6776..6806    +  promoter       lac promoter: promoter for the E. coli lac operon
   6814..6830    +  protein_bind   lac operator: The lac repressor binds to the lac operator to inhibit transcription in E. coli. This inhibition can be relieved by adding lactose or isopropyl-β-D-thiogalactopyranoside (IPTG). lac repressor encoded by lacI
   6850..7006    +  CDS            lacZα (fragment): LacZα fragment of β-galactosidase; lacZ fragment
