[The description below was written by a language model from this plasmid's Addgene catalogue record and pLannotate feature annotations shown in this document.]
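Description:
pCA24N-p50-ligase is a bacterial expression plasmid of about 7 kb, built on the pCA24N backbone and intended for IPTG-inducible overproduction of an engineered DNA ligase in E. coli for purification. It replicates from a ColE1/pMB1-type origin (the catalogue lists copy number as unknown) and is selected with chloramphenicol through a cat gene driven by its own promoter. The backbone also carries short remnants of rop, bom, IS1, β-lactamase and lacZα. These are annotated only as fragments and appear to be leftovers of vector construction rather than functional parts.

The expression cassette uses a phage T5 promoter with an embedded lac operator plus a second downstream lac operator (the T5-lac arrangement). A plasmid-borne lacI gene supplies the repressor, so transcription stays off until IPTG is added. The open reading frame begins with a backbone-encoded N-terminal 6xHis tag for affinity purification. This is followed by a fragment of human NF-κB p50 (amino acids 40–366 of NFKB1), fused upstream of bacteriophage T4 DNA ligase (gene 30). A lambda t0 terminator closes the unit, and the insert is flanked by retained SfiI sites. The associated work concerns engineered DNA ligases with improved in vitro activity, and p50 is a DNA-binding region of NF-κB, although the record does not spell out the rationale for the fusion.

The two available sequence records, the depositor's and the repository's sequencing result, differ by two nucleotides in length but share the same feature layout. The main annotation difference is that the lacI promoter is called as the stronger lacIq variant in the depositor sequence and as wild-type in the sequenced version.
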