Addgene plasmid #87742: pCA24N-p50-ligase
Purpose: IPTG-inducible expression of p50-ligase fusion for protein purification
Depositing lab: Wayne Patrick. Depositing organization: University of Otago. Publication: Engineered DNA ligases with improved activities in vitro. Wilson RH, Morton SK, Deiderick H, Gerth ML, Paul HA, Gerber I, Patel A, Ellington AD, Hunicke-Smith SP, Patrick WM. Protein Eng Des Sel. 2013 Jul;26(7):471-8. doi: 10.1093/protein/gzt024. Epub 2013 Jun 10. PubMed 23754529.
Backbone
  Vector backbone: pCA24N
  Backbone manufacturer: Kitagawa et al. (PMID:16769691)
  Vector type: Bacterial Expression
Growth in bacteria
  Bacterial resistance: Chloramphenicol, 25 μg/mL
  Growth temperature: 37°C
  Growth strain: DH5alpha
  Copy number: Unknown
Gene/Insert
  Gene/Insert name: T4 DNA ligase
  Entrez Gene: 30 (a.k.a. T4p202, lig)
  Promoter: T5-lac
  Tag / fusion protein: 6xHis (N terminal on backbone); human p50/NF-kB (amino acids 40-366) (N terminal on insert)
  Cloning method: Restriction Enzyme; 5′ cloning site SfiI (not destroyed); 3′ cloning site SfiI (not destroyed)
  Sequencing primers: 5′ pCA24N.for (GATAACAATTTCACACAGAATTCATTAAAGAG); 3′ pCA24N.rev2 — 5'-CAAATCCAGATGGAGTTCTGAGG-3'
Resource information
  A portion of this plasmid was derived from a plasmid made by: Previously, we PCR amplified the lig gene from pRBL (Ren et al., 1997; PMID: 9305776). A DNA fragment encoding amino acids 40-366 of human NF-kB (i.e. p50; GenBank accession number NP_003989) was amplified from plasmid pRES112 (Patrick and Blackburn, 2005 - PMID: 16008567).
Terms and licenses: Academic/Nonprofit Terms; Industry Terms: Not Available to Industry
Depositor comments: For complete cloning information, please see the paper's supplement. For expression, E. coli DH5a-E cells harbouring each expression vector were grown at 37°C in LB broth containing chloramphenicol (34 µg.ml-1), to OD600 ~ 0.6. IPTG (0.4 mM, final concentration) was added as an inducer, and protein over-expression was at 28°C for 16-18 h.
How to cite: pCA24N-p50-ligase was a gift from Wayne Patrick (Addgene plasmid # 87742 ; http://n2t.net/addgene:87742 ; RRID:Addgene_87742)
